Addgene plasmid #185108: KBB556
Purpose: 1st 200 amino acids (N-term + transmembrane domain) of Pom152 fused to HA and GFP with S158A, F159A, F160A
Depositing lab: Ken Belanger. Depositing organization: Colgate University. Publication: Characterization of nuclear pore complex targeting domains in Pom152 in Saccharomyces cerevisiae. Brown JT, Haraczy AJ, Wilhelm CM, Belanger KD. Biol Open. 2021 Oct 15;10(10). pii: 272274. doi: 10.1242/bio.057661. Epub 2021 Oct 20. PubMed 34557894.
Backbone
  Vector backbone: pRS315
  Vector type: Yeast Expression
  Selectable markers: LEU2
Growth in bacteria
  Bacterial resistance: Ampicillin, 100 μg/mL
  Growth temperature: 37°C
  Growth strain: DH5alpha
  Copy number: High Copy
Gene/Insert
  Gene/Insert name: POM152
  Species: S. cerevisiae (budding yeast)
  Mutation: 1st 200 amino acids (N-term + transmembrane domain) of Pom152 fused to GFP with S158A, F159A, F160A
  Tag / fusion protein: GFP (C terminal on insert)
  Cloning method: Restriction Enzyme; 5′ cloning site unknown (unknown if destroyed)
Terms and licenses: Academic/Nonprofit Terms; Industry Terms: Not Available to Industry
How to cite: KBB556 was a gift from Ken Belanger (Addgene plasmid # 185108 ; http://n2t.net/addgene:185108 ; RRID:Addgene_185108)
