[The description below was written by a language model from this plasmid's Addgene catalogue record and pLannotate feature annotations shown in this document.]
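Description:
KBB556 is a yeast expression plasmid built on pRS315, a low-copy centromeric E. coli–S. cerevisiae shuttle vector. The feature table shows the expected backbone elements: a CEN6/ARS segment for stable, roughly single-copy maintenance in yeast, the LEU2 gene with its own promoter for selection in leucine auxotrophs, and a high-copy ColE1/pUC-type origin with the ampicillin resistance gene (β-lactamase) for propagation in bacteria. An f1 origin and the pBluescript-derived lacZα/multiple cloning region, flanked by T3 and T7 promoters, are also present.

The insert encodes the first 200 amino acids of the S. cerevisiae nucleoporin Pom152, covering the N-terminal region and transmembrane domain, with three alanine substitutions (S158A, F159A, F160A). This fragment is fused at its C terminus to GFP, annotated as the S65T variant. The catalogue purpose also mentions an HA tag, but no HA feature is called in the annotation. The promoter driving the fusion is not stated. About 1.7 kb of mostly unannotated sequence lies upstream of the POM152 coding fragment, beginning with a piece of the ECM16 gene, so a yeast genomic fragment including native upstream sequence may have been cloned, though the record does not confirm this. Downstream of GFP the annotation picks up further yeast genomic sequence (an uncharacterised ORF and part of RRB1), which probably came along with the cloned fragment and may supply termination signals. A short "SET1" hit and an RNA-OUT match are likely incidental similarity calls.

According to the associated study, the construct serves to map the domains of Pom152 that target it to the nuclear pore complex. GFP fluorescence reports where the truncated, mutated protein localises in living yeast.
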