Features (pLannotate 1.2.2; 27 found; start..end, strand, type, name):
     89..110     +  protein_bind   CAP binding site: CAP binding activates transcription in the presence of cAMP. E. coli catabolite activator protein
    125..155     +  promoter       lac promoter: promoter for the E. coli lac operon
    159..181     +  protein_bind   lac operator (fragment): The lac repressor binds to the lac operator to inhibit transcription in E. coli. This inhibition can be relieved by adding lactose or isopropyl-β-D-thiogalactopyranoside (IPTG). lac repressor encoded by lacI
    224..242     +  promoter       T3 promoter: promoter for bacteriophage T3 RNA polymerase
    254..327     -  misc_feature   MCS (fragment): pBluescript multiple cloning site
    320..439     +  CDS            ECM16 (fragment): DHR1_YEAST - Also known as DHR1. Experimental evidence at protein level: Swiss-Prot protein existence level 1. Probable ATP-binding RNA helicase. Required for 18S rRNA synthesis. May play a role in restructuring of the pre-rRNA. From Saccharomyces cerevisiae (strain ATCC 204508 / S288c) (Baker's yeast).
   1653..1722    +  ncRNA          RNA-OUT: Accession: RF00240 - RNA-OUT
   2115..2714    +  CDS            POM152 (fragment): PO152_YEAST - Experimental evidence at protein level: Swiss-Prot protein existence level 1. Functions as a component of the nuclear pore complex (NPC). NPC components, collectively referred to as nucleoporins (NUPs), can play the role of both NPC structural components and of docking or interaction partners for transiently associated nuclear transport factors. POM152 is important for the de novo assembly of NPCs. From Saccharomyces cerevisiae (strain ATCC 204508 / S288c) (Baker's yeast).
   2718..3428    +  CDS            GFP (S65T): GFP (S65T) is a basic (constitutively fluorescent) green fluorescent protein published in 1995, derived from Aequorea victoria.
   3436..3458    +  CDS            SET1 (fragment): solubility-enhancement tag derived from T7 phage gene 10B
   3515..4420    +  CDS            YM14_YEAST: Protein inferred from homology: Swiss-Prot protein existence level 3. From Saccharomyces cerevisiae (strain ATCC 204508 / S288c) (Baker's yeast).
   4562..5506    -  CDS            RRB1 (fragment): RRB1_YEAST - Experimental evidence at protein level: Swiss-Prot protein existence level 1. Involved in regulation of L3 expression and stability and plays a role in early 60S ribosomal subunit assembly. May be required for proper assembly of pre-ribosomal particles during early ribosome biogenesis, presumably by targeting L3 onto the 35S precursor rRNA. From Saccharomyces cerevisiae (strain ATCC 204508 / S288c) (Baker's yeast).
   5549..5567    -  promoter       T7 promoter: promoter for bacteriophage T7 RNA polymerase
   5570..5727    +  CDS            lacZα (fragment): LacZα fragment of β-galactosidase; lacZ fragment
   5731..6159    +  rep_origin     f1 ori (sequence partly withheld): f1 bacteriophage origin of replication; arrow indicates direction of (+) strand synthesis
   6187..6239    -  misc_feature   bom (fragment): basis of mobility region from pBR322
   6270..6347    +  CDS            YO192_YEAST (fragment): Experimental evidence at protein level: Swiss-Prot protein existence level 1. From Saccharomyces cerevisiae (strain ATCC 204508 / S288c) (Baker's yeast).
   6487..6894    +  promoter       LEU2 promoter: S. cerevisiae LEU2
   6895..7989    +  CDS            LEU2: 3-isopropylmalate dehydrogenase, required for leucine biosynthesis; S. cerevisiae LEU2; yeast auxotrophic marker
   8351..8467    -  CDS            NFS1 (fragment): NFS1_YEAST - Also known as SPL1 From Saccharomyces cerevisiae (strain ATCC 204508 / S288c) (Baker's yeast).
   8466..8516    -  misc_feature   bom (fragment): basis of mobility region from pBR322
   8618..8653    -  CDS            rop (fragment): Rop protein, which maintains plasmids at low copy number; rop
   8722..9225    -  misc_feature   CEN/ARS: S. cerevisiae CEN6 centromere fused to an autonomously replicating sequence
   9262..9366    +  promoter       AmpR promoter: bla
   9367..10227   +  CDS            AmpR: β-lactamase; bla; confers resistance to ampicillin, carbenicillin, and related antibiotics
  10398..10986   +  rep_origin     ori: high-copy-number ColE1/pMB1/pBR322/pUC origin of replication
  11169..76      +  CDS            lacI (fragment) (across the origin): lac repressor; lacI; The lac repressor binds to the lac operator to inhibit transcription in E. coli. This inhibition can be relieved by adding lactose or isopropyl-β-D-thiogalactopyranoside (IPTG).
>Addgene plasmid #185108 | KBB556 | addgene full sequence | sequence record 368110 | Addgene NGS Result
CGCCTCTCCCCGCGCGTTGGCCGATTCATTAATGCAGCTGGCACGACAGGTTTCCCGACTGGAAAGCGGG
CAGTGAGCGCAACGCAATTAATGTGAGTTAGCTCACTCATTAGGCACCCCAGGCTTTACACTTTATGCTT
CCGGCTCGTATGTTGTGTGGAATTGTGAGCGGATAACAATTTCACACAGGAAACAGCTATGACCATGATT
ACGCCAAGCTCGAAATTAACCCTCACTAAAGGGAACAAAAGCTGGTACCGGGCCCCCCCTCGAGGTCGAC
GGTATCGATAAGCTTGATATCGAATTCCTGCAGCCCGGGGGATCCACAGTTGACAACGATCTCAAGATTG
GTTGGGATTTAAATCCTATAGCAGTGCATCAGAAGAAGCAAAAAGGCCAGTGGACAGTCATTAAGTTTAT
CACCAGAAAGGGCTTCCAGCTGAGAGATCCCCTCATAATTTCCCCAAAACGTAACCATGTGTGAATAGAT
TTTGAGTAAGCAGGGTTGCAGCCACGAGTGAGTCTTCCCTTGTTATTGTGTAGCCAGAATGCCGCAAAAC
TTCCATGCCTAAGCGAACTGTTGAGAGTACGTTTCGATTTCTGACTGTGTTAGCCTGGAAGTGCTTGTCC
CAACCTTGTTTCTGAGCATGAACGCCCGCAAGCCAACATGTTAGTTGAAGCATCAGGGCGATTAGCAGCA
TGATATCAAAACGCTCTGAGCTGCTCGTTCGGCTATGGCGTAGGCCTAGTCCGTAGGCAGGACTTTTCAA
GTCTCGGAAGGTTTCTTCAATCTGCATTCGCTTCGAATAGATATTAACAAGTTGTTTGGGTGTTCGAATT
TCAACAGGTAAGTTAGTTGCTAGAATCCATGGCTCCTTTGCCGACGCTGAGTAGATTTTAGGTGACGGGT
GGTGACAATGAGTCCGTGTCGAGCGCTGATTTTTTCGGCCTTTAGAGCGAGATTTATACAATAGAATTTG
GCATGAGATTGGGTTGCTTTTAGTCAGCCTCTTATAGCCTAAAGTCTTTGAGTGACTAGATGACATATCA
TGTAAGTTGCTGATAGGTTTCCAGTTTTCCGCTCCTAGGTCTGCATATTGTACTTTTCCTCTTACTCGAC
TTAACCAGTACCAACCCAGCTTCTCAACGGATTTATACCATGGCACTTTAAAGCCAGCATCACTGACAAT
GAGCGGTGTGGTGTTACTCGGTAGAATGCTCGCAAGGTCGGCTAGAAATTGGTCATGAGCTTTCTTTGAA
CATTGCTCTGAAAGCGGGAACGCTTTCTCATAAAGAGTAACAGAACGACCGTGTAGTGCGACTGAAGCTC
GCAATACCATAAGCCGTTTTTGCTCACGGATATCAGACCAGTCAACAAGTACAATGGGCATCGTATTGCC
CGAACAGATAAAGCTAGCATGCCAACGGTATACAGCGAGTCGCTCTTTGTGGAGGTGACGATTACCTAAC
AATCGGTCGATTCGTTTGATGTTATGTTTTGTTCTCGCTTTGGTTGGCAGGTTACGGCCAAGTTCGGTAA
GAGTGAGAGTTTTACAGTCAAGTAAGGCGTGGCAAGCCAACGTTAAGCTGTTGAGTCGTTTTAAGTGTAA
TTCGGGGCAGAATTGGTAAAGAGAGTCGTGTAAAATATCGAGTTCGCACATTTTGTTGTCTGATTATTGA
TTTTTGGCGAAACCATTTGATCATATGACAAGATGTGTATCTACCTTAACTTAATGATTTTGATAAAAAT
CATTAGGGGATTCATCAGGGCTTCCAGACCATCACAGGTGAAGAGAAAGAAAAAAAATAATGCGCTGGTA
TTATAGAAATAGAGTTTCATTATATAAGAACATATAGGAAGAATACATTATTCCTATCTAGGGCATCAAA
TAATTGCAACCACTTAATGTTAACTTCCTTCATAATTCAAAACATTATGTTCTATAGCACTATGTATTTT
ATGTCATTATATACGTAGTCAATAACTTTATACGTTTTTTTTATTGAACAAAAGTAAGAATTGCTTAAGA
CATAATAAGAGGAAACTCATCGAACCAATTCAAAACGGATTATAGATTTATCATACCAGATACGTTTATC
AGGAGGCTTGTATAATGGAGCACAGATATAACGTGTTTAATGATACTCCACGAGGGAACCATTGGATGGG
CAGTTCTGTGTCAGGATCACCACGTCCATCTTATAGCAGTCGTCCTAATGTAAACACAACACGACGCTTC
CAATATAGTGACGATGAGCCCGCTGAGAAAATCCGACCTTTACGCTCGAGGAGCTTTAAAAGTACTGAAA
GTAACATAAGCGATGAAAAATCAAGGATATCTGAACGTGACAGCAAAGACCGCTACATTAATGGTGATAA
AAAGGTAGACATTTATTCACTGCCTCTAATATCAACCGATGTTTTAGAAATTTCCAAACAAAGGACATTT
GCGGTGATATTGTTTTTAATAATTCAATGTTATAAAATATATGACCTGGTAATACTTAAATCGGGGTTAC
CGCTTTCGGGTTTACTGTTTAAGAACTATCGATTTAATTTCATATCCAAGTATTTCATTATAGATGCCGC
CGCCCTGTATGTTTTACCATCCTTTAACATTCCTAGGTTGACTTTTAAGCCATGGGTTGTTTATCTCCAG
ATTTTAGCTATGCTACTATTGAACATTTTCATATCAAGCGATCACGAGTTCGTTGCTAGCAAAGGAGAAG
AACTCTTCACTGGAGTTGTCCCAATTCTTGTTGAATTAGATGGTGATGTTAATGGGCACAAATTTTCTGT
CAGTGGAGAGGGTGAAGGTGATGCAACATACGGAAAACTTACCCTTAAATTTATTTGCACTACTGGAAAA
CTACCTGTTCCATGGCCAACACTTGTCACTACTTTCACTTATGGTGTTCAGTGCTTTTCAAGATACCCGG
ATCATATGAAACGGCATGACTTTTTCAAGAGTGCCATGCCCGAAGGTTATGTACAGGAAAGAACTATATT
TTTCAAAGATGACGGGAACTACAAGACACGTGCTGAAGTCAAGTTTGAAGGTGATACCCTTGTTAATAGA
ATCGAGTTAAAAGGTATTGATTTTAAAGAAGATGGAAACATTCTTGGGCACAAATTGGAATACAACTATA
ACTCACACAATGTATACATCATGGCAGACAAACAAAAGAATGGAATCAAAGCTAACTTCAAAATTAGACA
CAACATTGAAGATGGAAGCGTTCAACTAGCAGACCATTATCAACAAAATACTCCAATTGGCGATGGCCCT
GTCCTTTTACCAGACAACCATTACCTGTCCACACAATCTGCCCTTTCGAAAGATCCCAACGAAAAGAGAG
ACCACATGGTCCTTCTTGAGTTTGTAACAGCTGCTGGGATTACACATGGCATGGATGAACTATACAAAGG
ATCCGGCTGCTAACAAAGCCCGAAAGGACGGTCTATAGAGGTGTGTTAAAAGCAGACTTTTGAACATCCA
CAGAAATTGGCTCAATGACCTATCCGAAAAGAATACCTATAAATGCGTGGTCTGAAGTTCATAGGGTGGC
AAGGCCACTAATTATTACTTTCGACGCATATAATACACTATACGCCACAAAACTTCCCGTCATGGAACAA
TACTGCATTGTTGGGCGTAAATATGGTATCAAGGCGAATCCTTCGACTTTAACAAACAATTTTCCACACG
TTTTTAAAAAACTGAAGGAAGACTATCCCCAATACGGAAAATATTCTGGTATCAAGCCCGAACAATGGTG
GTCCATCTTGATTAGGAACGTCTTCGCACCAAACGAAATTCCCGATGAGATGATAAATGAAATATTAATG
CGGTTTGAGGGCTTCGATTCGTATTTTGTTTATCCAGATTTGATCAAATTTTTAAAGGATTTGAAGTCAA
GACATCCTGATGTTATCTTAGGAATAGTAAGCAATACTGATCCAATTTTTTACAAATTATTAAAGAATAT
CGGATTATTTGAGACATTTTCCGGTCACATTTATTTATCATATGAGCTTAATCTCGCCAAACCTGATAGA
GCAATATTTCAATATGCGCTTGACGATATTATATCTAAACAACCTCATTTACTCGAAAAGTACACCAGGG
AGGAAATTCTACAGCATTGCTTTCACATCGGAGATGAATTAAAGAACGATCTCGAAGGGGCAGAAGCTGC
CGGTTGGACTGGTATACTGTTAGATAGAAATGATAAATACGGGTTTCTTTCAAACTCGATTAGTAAACCA
ATGCGGGACGAATACAAGCTGTCAATTGATAAAATAGATAATAATTCAATAAACACTTGGGAAGCCAATA
CTAAGCAAACTGACACGTTACAGTTGAGTGAAAGAAAGTACGTTGTTTCGAATCTTGAGGTTTTAGAGGA
ACTCTTTCCCTGAGCGCCTAACGTTACAGTAACAAATATGTATGATAGATATTATTCATATCCGCCAGTA
ATATTTACTATATCTTTGAATGGGTTTGTTTATTAATAATCTACTATGTGTAAATATATGATCCAAGTAT
TATACAGTTTAGACACTGATTGTTTTCCAGACGTTCAAACCGTCAGTACCGGTACTTACTAAACAACCTG
GGATTTGCTTATGCCATTTGACATCTTTAACTTCCTTTTGCCAGTGAACAAACAATAATTGTGGTGGAAT
TTCTTGTAGCTCTTTTGTTTCGGCGGCCTGTTGTTTAATTTCCTCATCGTCAGCTTCTACAGACAAATCC
CACAAAGTCACAGTATTATCTTCTGAGCCTACCGCAACGATAGACTCATCTAATGGGTTGAATGCAATGG
AAGTAATGGCTCCCTTATGGAAGTCATATTGAGCAACCGGTTGGACGGCGTCAGCATTACTTGGCGTAAA
CTGTCTTAAATCCCATACTCCCCATGTACCGTTATCGTCACCGCTTGCTAGCAAGTAACCAATTTTATCA
CTCCAACTTATGACATTTACGTCAGTATTAGAAGCTTTAACAGAGATAGCAGGTTTATGTTTTTTTGATC
TTGTGTCCCAAATCCTTATATATCCATCACATCCTGCGGTTGCAAAAACGGTGGATTCAGTGCGAGACCA
CTGGATATCTTCTATGGATTTATTGTTTGAAACAGTAAATGGTTGTTTATCAGTCACCCATCTCGATGTG
TGCCTTTGGGTAAAATATATTTGTCCTGAGCAATCACCTGATAGTAACGCACCAGTCTTGATCAATGGTG
ACCAATCCAACCCGTAGCCTTCAACATTCCCATGATTTTTTACAGTGTGAATAGGACGCTTAGCAGACTT
CGGAATCTGATAACCTGGTGTGGAAAAAGCTTTGCTTTGTGGAGCTAGATTGTATATATAAACATCACCA
TTTTCGCTCATTGTAGCGGTTAACACCTCTTGATTAGAAATGGCAAAAGGAGAAACCTTTAATCTATTGG
TTGTATCTCTCAATGGTATATTTTCATTCTCAATGACTGGATCCACTAGTTCTAGAGCGGCCGCCACCGC
GGTGGAGCTCCAATTCGCCCTATAGTGAGTCGTATTACAATTCACTGGCCGTCGTTTTACAACGTCGTGA
CTGGGAAAACCCTGGCGTTACCCAACTTAATCGCCTTGCAGCACATCCCCCTTTCGCCAGCTGGCGTAAT
AGCGAAGAGGCCCGCACCGATCGCCCTTCCCAACAGTTGCGCAGCCTGAATGGCGAATGG
[124 nt withheld, positions 5731-5854]
C
[91 nt withheld, positions 5856-5946]
A
[49 nt withheld, positions 5948-5996]
CCTTTGACGTTGGAGTCCACGTTCTTT
[37 nt withheld, positions 6024-6060]
ACCCTATCTCGGTCTATTCTTTTGATTTATAAGGGATTTTGCCGATTTCGGCCTATTGGTTAAAAAATGA
GCTGATTTAACAAAAATTTAACGCGAATTTTAACAAAATATTAACGCTTACAATTTCCTGATGCGGTATT
TTCTCCTTACGCATCTGTGCGGTATTTCACACCGCATATCGACCGGTCGAGGAGAACTTCTAGTATATCT
ACATACCTAATATTATTGCCTTATTAAAAATGGAATCCCAACAATTACATCAAAATCCACATTCTCTTCA
AAATCAATTGTCCTGTACTTCCTTGTTCATGTGTGTTCAAAAACGTTATATTTATAGGATAATTATACTC
TATTTCTCAACAAGTAATTGGTTGTTTGGCCGAGCGGTCTAAGGCGCCTGATTCAAGAAATATCTTGACC
GCAGTTAACTGTGGGAATACTCAGGTATCGTAAGATGCAAGAGTTCGAATCTCTTAGCAACCATTATTTT
TTTCCTCAACATAACGAGAACACACAGGGGCGCTATCGCACAGAATCAAATTCGATGACTGGAAATTTTT
TGTTAATTTCAGAGGTCGCCTGACGCATATACCTTTTTCAACTGAAAAATTGGGAGAAAAAGGAAAGGTG
AGAGCGCCGGAACCGGCTTTTCATATAGAATAGAGAAGCGTTCATGACTAAATGCTTGCATCACAATACT
TGAAGTTGACAATATTATTTAAGGACCTATTGTTTTTTCCAATAGGTGGTTAGCAATCGTCTTACTTTCT
AACTTTTCTTACCTTTTACATTTCAGCAATATATATATATATATTTCAAGGATATACCATTCTAATGTCT
GCCCCTAAGAAGATCGTCGTTTTGCCAGGTGACCACGTTGGTCAAGAAATCACAGCCGAAGCCATTAAGG
TTCTTAAAGCTATTTCTGATGTTCGTTCCAATGTCAAGTTCGATTTCGAAAATCATTTAATTGGTGGTGC
TGCTATCGATGCTACAGGTGTTCCACTTCCAGATGAGGCGCTGGAAGCCTCCAAGAAGGCTGATGCCGTT
TTGTTAGGTGCTGTGGGTGGTCCTAAATGGGGTACCGGTAGTGTTAGACCTGAACAAGGTTTACTAAAAA
TCCGTAAAGAACTTCAATTGTACGCCAACTTAAGACCATGTAACTTTGCATCCGACTCTCTTTTAGACTT
ATCTCCAATCAAGCCACAATTTGCTAAAGGTACTGACTTCGTTGTTGTCAGAGAATTAGTGGGAGGTATT
TACTTTGGTAAGAGAAAGGAAGACGATGGTGATGGTGTCGCTTGGGATAGTGAACAATACACCGTTCCAG
AAGTGCAAAGAATCACAAGAATGGCCGCTTTCATGGCCCTACAACATGAGCCACCATTGCCTATTTGGTC
CTTGGATAAAGCTAATGTTTTGGCCTCTTCAAGATTATGGAGAAAAACTGTGGAGGAAACCATCAAGAAC
GAATTCCCTACATTGAAGGTTCAACATCAATTGATTGATTCTGCCGCCATGATCCTAGTTAAGAACCCAA
CCCACCTAAATGGTATTATAATCACCAGCAACATGTTTGGTGATATCATCTCCGATGAAGCCTCCGTTAT
CCCAGGTTCCTTGGGTTTGTTGCCATCTGCGTCCTTGGCCTCTTTGCCAGACAAGAACACCGCATTTGGT
TTGTACGAACCATGCCACGGTTCTGCTCCAGATTTGCCAAAGAATAAGGTCAACCCTATCGCCACTATCT
TGTCTGCTGCAATGATGTTGAAATTGTCATTGAACTTGCCTGAAGAAGGTAAGGCCATTGAAGATGCAGT
TAAAAAGGTTTTGGATGCAGGTATCAGAACTGGTGATTTAGGTGGTTCCAACAGTACCACCGAAGTCGGT
GATGCTGTCGCCGAAGAAGTTAAGAAAATCCTTGCTTAAAAAGATTCTCTTTTTTTATGATATTTGTACA
TAAACTTTATAAATGAAATTCATAATAGAAACGACACGAAATTACAAAATGGAATATGTTCATAGGGTAG
ACGAAACTATATACGCAATCTACATACATTTATCAAGAAGGAGAAAAAGGAGGATGTAAAGGAATACAGG
TAAGCAAATTGATACTAATGGCTCAACGTGATAAGGAAAAAGAATTGCACTTTAACATTAATATTGACAA
GGAGGAGGGCACCACACAAAAAGTTAGGTGTAACAGAAAATCATGAAACTATGATTCCTAATTTATATAT
TGGAGGATTTTCTCTAAAAAAAAAAAAATACAACAAATAAAAAACACTCAATGACCTGACCATTTGATGG
AGTTTAAGTCAATACCTTCTTGAACCATTTCCCATAATGGTGAAAGTTCCCTCAAGAATTTTACTCTGTC
AGAAACGGCCTTAACGACGTAGTCGATATGGTGCACTCTCAGTACAATCTGCTCTGATGCCGCATAGTTA
AGCCAGCCCCGACACCCGCCAACACCCGCTGACGCGCCCTGACGGGCTTGTCTGCTCCCGGCATCCGCTT
ACAGACAAGCTGTGACCGTCTCCGGGAGCTGCATGTGTCAGAGGTTTTCACCGTCATCACCGAAACGCGC
GAGACGAAAGGGCCTCGTGATACGCCTATTTTTATAGGTTAATGTCATGATAATAATGGTTTCTTAGGAC
GGATCGCTTGCCTGTAACTTACACGCGCCTCGTATCTTTTAATGATGGAATAATTTGGGAATTTACTCTG
TGTTTATTTATTTTTATGTTTTGTATTTGGATTTTAGAAAGTAAATAAAGAAGGTAGAAGAGTTACGGAA
TGAAGAAAAAAAAATAAACAAAGGTTTAAAAAATTTCAACAAAAAGCGTACTTTACATATATATTTATTA
GACAAGAAAAGCAGATTAAATAGATATACATTCGATTAACGATAAGTAAAATGTAAAATCACAGGATTTT
CGTGTGTGGTCTTCTACACAGACAAGATGAAACAATTCGGCATTAATACCTGAGAGCAGGAAGAGCAAGA
TAAAAGGTAGTATTTGTTGGCGATCCCCCTAGAGTCTTTTACATCTTCGGAAAACAAAAACTATTTTTTC
TTTAATTTCTTTTTTTACTTTCTATTTTTAATTTATATATTTATATTAAAAAATTTAAATTATAATTATT
TTTATAGCACGTGATGAAAAGGACCCAGGTGGCACTTTTCGGGGAAATGTGCGCGGAACCCCTATTTGTT
TATTTTTCTAAATACATTCAAATATGTATCCGCTCATGAGACAATAACCCTGATAAATGCTTCAATAATA
TTGAAAAAGGAAGAGTATGAGTATTCAACATTTCCGTGTCGCCCTTATTCCCTTTTTTGCGGCATTTTGC
CTTCCTGTTTTTGCTCACCCAGAAACGCTGGTGAAAGTAAAAGATGCTGAAGATCAGTTGGGTGCACGAG
TGGGTTACATCGAACTGGATCTCAACAGCGGTAAGATCCTTGAGAGTTTTCGCCCCGAAGAACGTTTTCC
AATGATGAGCACTTTTAAAGTTCTGCTATGTGGCGCGGTATTATCCCGTATTGACGCCGGGCAAGAGCAA
CTCGGTCGCCGCATACACTATTCTCAGAATGACTTGGTTGAGTACTCACCAGTCACAGAAAAGCATCTTA
CGGATGGCATGACAGTAAGAGAATTATGCAGTGCTGCCATAACCATGAGTGATAACACTGCGGCCAACTT
ACTTCTGACAACGATCGGAGGACCGAAGGAGCTAACCGCTTTTTTGCACAACATGGGGGATCATGTAACT
CGCCTTGATCGTTGGGAACCGGAGCTGAATGAAGCCATACCAAACGACGAGCGTGACACCACGATGCCTG
TAGCAATGGCAACAACGTTGCGCAAACTATTAACTGGCGAACTACTTACTCTAGCTTCCCGGCAACAATT
AATAGACTGGATGGAGGCGGATAAAGTTGCAGGACCACTTCTGCGCTCGGCCCTTCCGGCTGGCTGGTTT
ATTGCTGATAAATCTGGAGCCGGTGAGCGTGGGTCTCGCGGTATCATTGCAGCACTGGGGCCAGATGGTA
AGCCCTCCCGTATCGTAGTTATCTACACGACGGGGAGTCAGGCAACTATGGATGAACGAAATAGACAGAT
CGCTGAGATAGGTGCCTCACTGATTAAGCATTGGTAACTGTCAGACCAAGTTTACTCATATATACTTTAG
ATTGATTTAAAACTTCATTTTTAATTTAAAAGGATCTAGGTGAAGATCCTTTTTGATAATCTCATGACCA
AAATCCCTTAACGTGAGTTTTCGTTCCACTGAGCGTCAGACCCCGTAGAAAAGATCAAAGGATCTTCTTG
AGATCCTTTTTTTCTGCGCGTAATCTGCTGCTTGCAAACAAAAAAACCACCGCTACCAGCGGTGGTTTGT
TTGCCGGATCAAGAGCTACCAACTCTTTTTCCGAAGGTAACTGGCTTCAGCAGAGCGCAGATACCAAATA
CTGTTCTTCTAGTGTAGCCGTAGTTAGGCCACCACTTCAAGAACTCTGTAGCACCGCCTACATACCTCGC
TCTGCTAATCCTGTTACCAGTGGCTGCTGCCAGTGGCGATAAGTCGTGTCTTACCGGGTTGGACTCAAGA
CGATAGTTACCGGATAAGGCGCAGCGGTCGGGCTGAACGGGGGGTTCGTGCACACAGCCCAGCTTGGAGC
GAACGACCTACACCGAACTGAGATACCTACAGCGTGAGCTATGAGAAAGCGCCACGCTTCCCGAAGGGAG
AAAGGCGGACAGGTATCCGGTAAGCGGCAGGGTCGGAACAGGAGAGCGCACGAGGGAGCTTCCAGGGGGA
AACGCCTGGTATCTTTATAGTCCTGTCGGGTTTCGCCACCTCTGACTTGAGCGTCGATTTTTGTGATGCT
CGTCAGGGGGGCGGAGCCTATGGAAAAACGCCAGCAACGCGGCCTTTTTACGGTTCCTGGCCTTTTGCTG
GCCTTTTGCTCACATGTTCTTTCCTGCGTTATCCCCTGATTCTGTGGATAACCGTATTACCGCCTTTGAG
TGAGCTGATACCGCTCGCCGCAGCCGAACGACCGAGCGCAGCGAGTCAGTGAGCGAGGAAGCGGAAGAGC
GCCCAATACGCAAAC
